Addgene plasmid #145951: pETM-11-6His-DmBelle_1-694_B
Purpose: Bacterial Expression of DmBelle_1-694
Depositing lab: Elisa Izaurralde. Depositing organization: Max Planck Institute for Developmental Biology.
Backbone
  Vector backbone: Unknown
  Vector type: Bacterial Expression
Growth in bacteria
  Bacterial resistance: Kanamycin, 50 μg/mL
  Growth temperature: 37°C
  Growth strain: DH5alpha
  Copy number: Low Copy
Gene/Insert
  Gene/Insert name: DmBelle_1-694
  Species: D. melanogaster (fly)
  Entrez Gene: bel (a.k.a. Dmel_CG9748, BEL, Bel, CG9748, DmRH6, Dmel\CG9748, L3, anon-85Ab, cap, cg9748, l(3)85Ac, l(3)L3, l(3)L4740, l(3)S047110, l(3)S097074, ms(3)Pneo85A, ms(3)neo30)
  Mutation: del 155-157, T530A and I685V
  Cloning method: Unknown
Terms and licenses: Academic/Nonprofit Terms; Industry Terms: Not Available to Industry
Depositor comments: Plasmids from this collection were made available to the research community and donated after the lab closed. Please note that the sequence provided by the depositing laboratory may be theoretical/predicted or based on Sanger sequencing results. There may be discrepancies between sequencing results obtained by Addgene and the depositor sequence. If an Addgene verified sequence is not available, please contact before placing your order to request that our lab fully sequence the plasmid.
How to cite: pETM-11-6His-DmBelle_1-694_B was a gift from Elisa Izaurralde (Addgene plasmid # 145951 ; http://n2t.net/addgene:145951 ; RRID:Addgene_145951)
