[The description below was written by a language model from this plasmid's Addgene catalogue record and pLannotate feature annotations shown in this document.]
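Description:
pETM-11-6His-DmBelle_1-694_B is a 7,449 nt bacterial expression plasmid for producing a His-tagged fragment of the Drosophila melanogaster DEAD-box RNA helicase Belle (bel, the fly DDX3 orthologue). The catalogue lists the backbone as unknown, although the name points to pETM-11 and the annotated features fit a pET-type T7 expression vector. It is selected with kanamycin through an aph(3')-Ia KanR gene and replicates from a ColE1/pMB1-type origin. The neighbouring bom region and rop gene are consistent with the low copy number stated in the record. An f1 origin is also present, along with short remnants of a tetracycline resistance gene that are not functional markers.

Expression is driven by a T7 promoter followed directly by a lac operator, and a lacI gene with its own promoter is carried on the plasmid. Transcription therefore requires a host supplying T7 RNA polymerase and is induced with IPTG. A T7 gene 10 ribosome binding site precedes an N-terminal His tag and a short match to a TEV-containing composite tag, probably a TEV protease site for tag removal. The bel coding region follows, covering residues 1-694. The depositor notes three differences from the reference: a deletion of residues 155-157 and the substitutions T530A and I685V. Downstream of the insert are a vector-derived His-tag sequence and a small SET1-like fragment, then the T7 terminator. The record does not indicate whether these downstream elements are translated as part of the protein. The stated purpose is simply bacterial expression of this Belle fragment, presumably for affinity purification. The depositor sequence may be theoretical rather than fully verified.
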