Features (pLannotate 1.2.2; 21 found; start..end, strand, type, name):
     12..467     +  rep_origin     f1 ori (sequence partly withheld): f1 bacteriophage origin of replication; arrow indicates direction of (+) strand synthesis
    494..551     +  promoter       AmpR promoter (fragment): bla
    560..1375    -  CDS            KanR: aminoglycoside phosphotransferase; aph(3')-Ia; confers resistance to kanamycin in bacteria or G418 (Geneticin®) in eukaryotes
   1497..2085    +  rep_origin     ori: high-copy-number ColE1/pMB1/pBR322/pUC origin of replication
   2271..2413    -  misc_feature   bom: basis of mobility region from pBR322
   2515..2706    -  CDS            rop: Rop protein, which maintains plasmids at low copy number; rop
   2723..3103    +  CDS            YPB1_ECOLX: Protein predicted: Swiss-Prot protein existence level 4. From Escherichia coli.
   3175..3466    -  CDS            TcR (fragment): tetracycline efflux protein; tet; confers resistance to tetracycline
   3481..3502    -  protein_bind   CAP binding site: CAP binding activates transcription in the presence of cAMP. E. coli catabolite activator protein
   3515..4597    -  CDS            lacI: lac repressor; lacI; The lac repressor binds to the lac operator to inhibit transcription in E. coli. This inhibition can be relieved by adding lactose or isopropyl-β-D-thiogalactopyranoside (IPTG).
   4598..4675    -  promoter       lacI promoter: lacI
   4683..4962    -  CDS            TcR (fragment): tetracycline efflux protein; tet; confers resistance to tetracycline
   4984..5002    +  promoter       T7 promoter: promoter for bacteriophage T7 RNA polymerase
   5003..5027    +  protein_bind   lac operator: The lac repressor binds to the lac operator to inhibit transcription in E. coli. This inhibition can be relieved by adding lactose or isopropyl-β-D-thiogalactopyranoside (IPTG). lac repressor encoded by lacI
   5047..5065    +  RBS            RBS (fragment): efficient ribosome binding site from bacteriophage T7 gene 10 (Olins and Rangwala, 1989)
   5078..5096    +  CDS            7xHis (fragment): 6xHis affinity tag
   5125..5145    +  CDS            capTEV™ (fragment): composite tag for in vivo biotinylation, TEV protease cleavage, and 6xHis tagging
   5156..7237    +  CDS            bel (fragment): DDX3_DROME - Experimental evidence at protein level: Swiss-Prot protein existence level 1. ATP-dependent RNA helicase that is essential and required for cellular function, larval growth, and for male and female fertility. Also required for RNA interference (RNAi), double-stranded RNA induces potent and specific gene silencing, by acting downstream of dsRNA internalization. RNAi is mediated by the RNA-induced silencing complex (RISC), a sequence-specific, multicomponent nuclease that destroys or silences messenger RNAs homologous to the silencing trigger. From Drosophila melanogaster (Fruit fly
   7293..7310    +  CDS            9xHis (fragment): 9xHis affinity tag
   7320..7369    +  CDS            SET1 (fragment): solubility-enhancement tag derived from T7 phage gene 10B
   7377..7424    +  terminator     T7 terminator: transcription terminator for bacteriophage T7 RNA polymerase
>Addgene plasmid #145951 | pETM-11-6His-DmBelle_1-694_B | depositor full sequence | sequence record 288396 | Full Sequence
TGGCGAATGGG
[124 nt withheld, positions 12-135]
C
[91 nt withheld, positions 137-227]
A
[49 nt withheld, positions 229-277]
CCTTTGACGTTGGAGTCCACGTTCTTT
[37 nt withheld, positions 305-341]
ACCCTATCTCGGTCTATTCTTTTGATTTATAAGGGATTTTGCCGATTTCGGCCTATTGGTTAAAAAATGA
GCTGATTTAACAAAAATTTAACGCGAATTTTAACAAAATATTAACGTTTACAATTTCAGGTGGCACTTTT
CGGGGAAATGTGCGCGGAACCCCTATTTGTTTATTTTTCTAAATACATTCAAATATGTATCCGCTCATGA
ATTAATTCTTAGAAAAACTCATCGAGCATCAAATGAAACTGCAATTTATTCATATCAGGATTATCAATAC
CATATTTTTGAAAAAGCCGTTTCTGTAATGAAGGAGAAAACTCACCGAGGCAGTTCCATAGGATGGCAAG
ATCCTGGTATCGGTCTGCGATTCCGACTCGTCCAACATCAATACAACCTATTAATTTCCCCTCGTCAAAA
ATAAGGTTATCAAGTGAGAAATCACCATGAGTGACGACTGAATCCGGTGAGAATGGCAAAAGTTTATGCA
TTTCTTTCCAGACTTGTTCAACAGGCCAGCCATTACGCTCGTCATCAAAATCACTCGCATCAACCAAACC
GTTATTCATTCGTGATTGCGCCTGAGCGAGACGAAATACGCGATCGCTGTTAAAAGGACAATTACAAACA
GGAATCGAATGCAACCGGCGCAGGAACACTGCCAGCGCATCAACAATATTTTCACCTGAATCAGGATATT
CTTCTAATACCTGGAATGCTGTTTTCCCGGGGATCGCAGTGGTGAGTAACCATGCATCATCAGGAGTACG
GATAAAATGCTTGATGGTCGGAAGAGGCATAAATTCCGTCAGCCAGTTTAGTCTGACCATCTCATCTGTA
ACATCATTGGCAACGCTACCTTTGCCATGTTTCAGAAACAACTCTGGCGCATCGGGCTTCCCATACAATC
GATAGATTGTCGCACCTGATTGCCCGACATTATCGCGAGCCCATTTATACCCATATAAATCAGCATCCAT
GTTGGAATTTAATCGCGGCCTAGAGCAAGACGTTTCCCGTTGAATATGGCTCATAACACCCCTTGTATTA
CTGTTTATGTAAGCAGACAGTTTTATTGTTCATGACCAAAATCCCTTAACGTGAGTTTTCGTTCCACTGA
GCGTCAGACCCCGTAGAAAAGATCAAAGGATCTTCTTGAGATCCTTTTTTTCTGCGCGTAATCTGCTGCT
TGCAAACAAAAAAACCACCGCTACCAGCGGTGGTTTGTTTGCCGGATCAAGAGCTACCAACTCTTTTTCC
GAAGGTAACTGGCTTCAGCAGAGCGCAGATACCAAATACTGTCCTTCTAGTGTAGCCGTAGTTAGGCCAC
CACTTCAAGAACTCTGTAGCACCGCCTACATACCTCGCTCTGCTAATCCTGTTACCAGTGGCTGCTGCCA
GTGGCGATAAGTCGTGTCTTACCGGGTTGGACTCAAGACGATAGTTACCGGATAAGGCGCAGCGGTCGGG
CTGAACGGGGGGTTCGTGCACACAGCCCAGCTTGGAGCGAACGACCTACACCGAACTGAGATACCTACAG
CGTGAGCTATGAGAAAGCGCCACGCTTCCCGAAGGGAGAAAGGCGGACAGGTATCCGGTAAGCGGCAGGG
TCGGAACAGGAGAGCGCACGAGGGAGCTTCCAGGGGGAAACGCCTGGTATCTTTATAGTCCTGTCGGGTT
TCGCCACCTCTGACTTGAGCGTCGATTTTTGTGATGCTCGTCAGGGGGGCGGAGCCTATGGAAAAACGCC
AGCAACGCGGCCTTTTTACGGTTCCTGGCCTTTTGCTGGCCTTTTGCTCACATGTTCTTTCCTGCGTTAT
CCCCTGATTCTGTGGATAACCGTATTACCGCCTTTGAGTGAGCTGATACCGCTCGCCGCAGCCGAACGAC
CGAGCGCAGCGAGTCAGTGAGCGAGGAAGCGGAAGAGCGCCTGATGCGGTATTTTCTCCTTACGCATCTG
TGCGGTATTTCACACCGCATATATGGTGCACTCTCAGTACAATCTGCTCTGATGCCGCATAGTTAAGCCA
GTATACACTCCGCTATCGCTACGTGACTGGGTCATGGCTGCGCCCCGACACCCGCCAACACCCGCTGACG
CGCCCTGACGGGCTTGTCTGCTCCCGGCATCCGCTTACAGACAAGCTGTGACCGTCTCCGGGAGCTGCAT
GTGTCAGAGGTTTTCACCGTCATCACCGAAACGCGCGAGGCAGCTGCGGTAAAGCTCATCAGCGTGGTCG
TGAAGCGATTCACAGATGTCTGCCTGTTCATCCGCGTCCAGCTCGTTGAGTTTCTCCAGAAGCGTTAATG
TCTGGCTTCTGATAAAGCGGGCCATGTTAAGGGCGGTTTTTTCCTGTTTGGTCACTGATGCCTCCGTGTA
AGGGGGATTTCTGTTCATGGGGGTAATGATACCGATGAAACGAGAGAGGATGCTCACGATACGGGTTACT
GATGATGAACATGCCCGGTTACTGGAACGTTGTGAGGGTAAACAACTGGCGGTATGGATGCGGCGGGACC
AGAGAAAAATCACTCAGGGTCAATGCCAGCGCTTCGTTAATACAGATGTAGGTGTTCCACAGGGTAGCCA
GCAGCATCCTGCGATGCAGATCCGGAACATAATGGTGCAGGGCGCTGACTTCCGCGTTTCCAGACTTTAC
GAAACACGGAAACCGAAGACCATTCATGTTGTTGCTCAGGTCGCAGACGTTTTGCAGCAGCAGTCGCTTC
ACGTTCGCTCGCGTATCGGTGATTCATTCTGCTAACCAGTAAGGCAACCCCGCCAGCCTAGCCGGGTCCT
CAACGACAGGAGCACGATCATGCGCACCCGTGGGGCCGCCATGCCGGCGATAATGGCCTGCTTCTCGCCG
AAACGTTTGGTGGCGGGACCAGTGACGAAGGCTTGAGCGAGGGCGTGCAAGATTCCGAATACCGCAAGCG
ACAGGCCGATCATCGTCGCGCTCCAGCGAAAGCGGTCCTCGCCGAAAATGACCCAGAGCGCTGCCGGCAC
CTGTCCTACGAGTTGCATGATAAAGAAGACAGTCATAAGTGCGGCGACGATAGTCATGCCCCGCGCCCAC
CGGAAGGAGCTGACTGGGTTGAAGGCTCTCAAGGGCATCGGTCGAGATCCCGGTGCCTAATGAGTGAGCT
AACTTACATTAATTGCGTTGCGCTCACTGCCCGCTTTCCAGTCGGGAAACCTGTCGTGCCAGCTGCATTA
ATGAATCGGCCAACGCGCGGGGAGAGGCGGTTTGCGTATTGGGCGCCAGGGTGGTTTTTCTTTTCACCAG
TGAGACGGGCAACAGCTGATTGCCCTTCACCGCCTGGCCCTGAGAGAGTTGCAGCAAGCGGTCCACGCTG
GTTTGCCCCAGCAGGCGAAAATCCTGTTTGATGGTGGTTAACGGCGGGATATAACATGAGCTGTCTTCGG
TATCGTCGTATCCCACTACCGAGATATCCGCACCAACGCGCAGCCCGGACTCGGTAATGGCGCGCATTGC
GCCCAGCGCCATCTGATCGTTGGCAACCAGCATCGCAGTGGGAACGATGCCCTCATTCAGCATTTGCATG
GTTTGTTGAAAACCGGACATGGCACTCCAGTCGCCTTCCCGTTCCGCTATCGGCTGAATTTGATTGCGAG
TGAGATATTTATGCCAGCCAGCCAGACGCAGACGCGCCGAGACAGAACTTAATGGGCCCGCTAACAGCGC
GATTTGCTGGTGACCCAATGCGACCAGATGCTCCACGCCCAGTCGCGTACCGTCTTCATGGGAGAAAATA
ATACTGTTGATGGGTGTCTGGTCAGAGACATCAAGAAATAACGCCGGAACATTAGTGCAGGCAGCTTCCA
CAGCAATGGCATCCTGGTCATCCAGCGGATAGTTAATGATCAGCCCACTGACGCGTTGCGCGAGAAGATT
GTGCACCGCCGCTTTACAGGCTTCGACGCCGCTTCGTTCTACCATCGACACCACCACGCTGGCACCCAGT
TGATCGGCGCGAGATTTAATCGCCGCGACAATTTGCGACGGCGCGTGCAGGGCCAGACTGGAGGTGGCAA
CGCCAATCAGCAACGACTGTTTGCCCGCCAGTTGTTGTGCCACGCGGTTGGGAATGTAATTCAGCTCCGC
CATCGCCGCTTCCACTTTTTCCCGCGTTTTCGCAGAAACGTGGCTGGCCTGGTTCACCACGCGGGAAACG
GTCTGATAAGAGACACCGGCATACTCTGCGACATCGTATAACGTTACTGGTTTCACATTCACCACCCTGA
ATTGACTCTCTTCCGGGCGCTATCATGCCATACCGCGAAAGGTTTTGCGCCATTCGATGGTGTCCGGGAT
CTCGACGCTCTCCCTTATGCGACTCCTGCATTAGGAAGCAGCCCAGTAGTAGGTTGAGGCCGTTGAGCAC
CGCCGCCGCAAGGAATGGTGCATGCAAGGAGATGGCGCCCAACAGTCCCCCGGCCACGGGGCCTGCCACC
ATACCCACGCCGAAACAAGCGCTCATGAGCCCGAAGTGGCGAGCCCGATCTTCCCCATCGGTGATGTCGG
CGATATAGGCGCCAGCAACCGCACCTGTGGCGCCGGTGATGCCGGCCACGATGCGTCCGGCGTAGAGGAT
CGAGATCTCGATCCCGCGAAATTAATACGACTCACTATAGGGGAATTGTGAGCGGATAACAATTCCCCTC
TAGAAATAATTTTGATTTAACTTTAAGAAGGAGATATACCATGAAACATCACCATCACCATCACCCCATG
AGCGATTACGACATCCCCACTACTGAGAATCTTTATTTTCAGGGCGCCATGGCAATGAGTAATGCTATTA
ACCAAAATGGCACAGGTCTAGAGCAGCAAGTTGCTGGTCTGGACTTGAATGGCGGCTCTGCTGACTACAG
CGGCCCCATAACCAGCAAGACTTCCACTAACTCGGTCACCGGTGGTGTGTATGTGCCCCCGCACCTTCGT
GGTGGTGGTGGCAATAACAACGCAGCGGACGCAGAGAGCCAGGGCCAAGGACAGGGCCAGGGTCAGGGCT
TCGACTCCAGATCCGGGAATCCGCGCCAGGAGACTAGGGACCCTCAACAGTCGCGCGGAGGCGGAGGCGA
ATACCGCAGAGGCGGCGGCGGTGGTGGTCGCGGCTTCAATCGCCAGAGCGGCGACTACGGTTACGGAAGC
GGCGGCGGAGGACGACGTGGAGGCGGTGGACGTTTCGAGGACAACTACAACGGTGGTGAATTCGATTCGC
GTCGCGGCGGTGACTGGAATCGCAGCGGCGGAGGCGGCGGAGGAGGTCGAGGATTTGGACGCGGACCATC
GTACCGCGGCGGTGGCGGCGGAAGCGGTAGCAACCTCAACGAGCAGACTGCCGAGGATGGCCAGGCACAG
CAGCAGCAGCAGCCGCGCAACGATCGTTGGCAGGAGCCAGAACGTCCTGCCGGATTCGATGGCAGCGAGG
GCGGACAGTCTGCCGGCGGCAACAGAAGCTACAACAATCGCGGCGAGCGCGGAGGCGGCGGTTACAACAG
CCGCTGGAAGGAGGGCGGCGGCTCAAACGTCGACTACACAAAGCTGGGCGCCCGAGATGAGCGCCTGGAG
GTGGAGCTGTTCGGCGTGGGCAATACGGGAATCAATTTTGACAAATACGAGGATATACCCGTGGAGGCGA
CGGGCCAGAATGTGCCCCCGAACATCACATCGTTCGATGATGTGCAGCTGACGGAGATTATCCGCAACAA
CGTGGCCTTAGCACGTTATGACAAACCGACACCGGTGCAGAAGCACGCCATTCCGATCATTATCAATGGC
CGGGATCTAATGGCCTGCGCCCAGACTGGATCCGGCAAGACGGCCGCCTTCCTGGTGCCGATTCTCAACC
AGATGTACGAGCTGGGACATGTGCCCCCGCCGCAAAGCACCCGGCAGTACAGCCGGCGCAAGCAGTATCC
GTTGGGTCTGGTGCTGGCGCCGACCCGCGAACTGGCCACCCAGATCTTTGAGGAGGCCAAGAAGTTCGCC
TATCGCTCCCGGATGCGCCCGGCAGTGCTGTACGGCGGAAACAATACTAGCGAGCAGATGCGCGAGCTGG
ACCGCGGTTGCCATCTGATTGTGGCCACACCCGGTCGCCTAGAGGACATGATCACACGCGGAAAGGTGGG
ACTGGAGAACATTCGATTCCTTGTACTGGATGAGGCTGATCGTATGTTGGACATGGGTTTCGAGCCGCAG
ATCCGTCGCATCGTCGAACAGCTAAACATGCCGCCAACCGGACAGCGCCAGACGCTTATGTTCTCGGCCA
CATTCCCCAAGCAGATCCAGGAGTTAGCCAGCGATTTCCTCAGCAACTACATTTTCTTGGCCGTTGGTCG
TGTGGGCTCCACATCTGAGAACATTACGCAGACAATCCTGTGGGTCTATGAACCCGACAAGCGCTCGTAT
CTGCTGGATCTGCTCTCGTCTATCCGCGATGGCCCCGAATACACCAAAGACAGCCTAACACTGATCTTTG
TGGAGACTAAGAAGGGTGCAGACTCGCTGGAGGAGTTCCTGTACCAGTGCAATCATCCCGTCACTAGCAT
CCACGGTGATCGCACGCAGAAGGAGCGCGAGGAGGCACTGCGCTGCTTCCGATCGGGCGACTGCCCCATC
CTGGTGGCCACAGCCGTGGCCGCTCGTGGCCTGGACATTCCGCACGTTAAGCACGTTATTAACTTTGACC
TGCCCTCGGATGTGGAGGAGTATGTCCACCGTATCGGGCGTACCGGACGTATGGGTAATCTTGGTGTGGC
CACCTCCTTTTTCAACGAAAAGAACCGCAACATTTGCTCCGATCTCTTGGAGCTGCTGATCGAAACGAAG
CAGGAGATCCCCAGTTTCATGGAGGATATGAGTTCGTAGGGTACCGGATCCGAATTCGAGCTCCGTCGAC
AAGCTTGCGGCCGCACTCGAGCACCACCACCACCACCACTGAGATCCGGCTGCTAACAAAGCCCGAAAGG
AAGCTGAGTTGGCTGCTGCCACCGCTGAGCAATAACTAGCATAACCCCTTGGGGCCTCTAAACGGGTCTT
GAGGGGTTTTTTGCTGAAAGGAGGAACTATATCCGGAT
